Addgene plasmid #63985: pST50Trc3-DHFRHIS
Purpose: (Empty Backbone) Position 3 transfer plasmid for pST44 polycistronic plasmid suite; C-term single tag; contains DHFR gene in BamHI-NgoMIV cassette as positive control
Depositing lab: Song Tan. Depositing organization: Pennsylvania State University. Publication: The pST44 polycistronic expression system for producing protein complexes in Escherichia coli. Tan S, Kern RC, Selleck W. Protein Expr Purif. 2005 Apr;40(2):385-95. 10.1016/j.pep.2004.12.002 PubMed 15766881.
Backbone
  Vector backbone: pST50Trc
  Vector type: Bacterial Expression
  Tag / fusion protein: 6xHis (C terminal on backbone)
Growth in bacteria
  Bacterial resistance: Ampicillin, 100 μg/mL
  Growth temperature: 37°C
  Growth strain: DH5alpha
  Copy number: Unknown
Gene/Insert
  Gene/Insert name: None
  Tag / fusion protein: 6xHis (C terminal on backbone)
Terms and licenses: Academic/Nonprofit Terms; Industry Terms: Not Available to Industry
Depositor comments: Replace DHFR with GOI using BamHI/NgoMIV; Clone out cassette using SacI/KpnI
How to cite: pST50Trc3-DHFRHIS was a gift from Song Tan (Addgene plasmid # 63985 ; http://n2t.net/addgene:63985 ; RRID:Addgene_63985)
