[The description below was written by a language model from this plasmid's Addgene catalogue record and pLannotate feature annotations shown in this document.]
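Description:
pST50Trc3-DHFRHIS is a small (about 3.3 kb) bacterial expression plasmid built on the pST50Trc backbone. It serves as the position 3 transfer vector in the pST44 polycistronic system for co-expressing the subunits of protein complexes in Escherichia coli. It is catalogued as an empty backbone, but it carries the E. coli dihydrofolate reductase gene (folA/DHFR) as a placeholder and positive control for expression. The plasmid replicates from a ColE1/pMB1-type origin. The pBR322-derived bom region and the rop gene are also present, and rop normally moderates copy number, although the record lists copy number as unknown. Selection is by ampicillin resistance, provided by the bla beta-lactamase gene under its own promoter and followed by a phage fd terminator.

The expression cassette consists of a T7 promoter, the efficient ribosome binding site from phage T7 gene 10, the DHFR coding sequence, a C-terminal histidine tag, and a T7 terminator. The catalogue gives the tag as 6xHis, and the annotation software matches it as a fragment of a longer His tag. Short annotated fragments of a T7 gene 10B-derived solubility tag and of mbeC appear to be partial sequence matches from vector-derived sequence rather than functional elements. Transcription depends on T7 RNA polymerase, so expression needs a host that supplies that enzyme.

In use, DHFR is replaced with a gene of interest through the BamHI–NgoMIV sites, which fuses the backbone-encoded His tag to its C-terminus for affinity purification. The resulting translation cassette is then excised with SacI and KpnI and moved into the third slot of a pST44 polycistronic plasmid.
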