Features (pLannotate 1.2.2; 13 found; start..end, strand, type, name):
     27..45      +  promoter       T7 promoter: promoter for bacteriophage T7 RNA polymerase
     89..111     +  RBS            RBS: efficient ribosome binding site from bacteriophage T7 gene 10 (Olins and Rangwala, 1989)
    128..601     +  CDS            folA: DYR_ECOLI - Also known as tmrA. Experimental evidence at protein level: Swiss-Prot protein existence level 1. Key enzyme in folate metabolism. Catalyzes an essential reaction for de novo glycine and purine synthesis, and for DNA precursor synthesis. From Escherichia coli (strain K12).
    607..625     +  CDS            9xHis (fragment): 9xHis affinity tag
    660..709     +  CDS            SET1 (fragment): solubility-enhancement tag derived from T7 phage gene 10B
    717..764     +  terminator     T7 terminator: transcription terminator for bacteriophage T7 RNA polymerase
    829..920     +  promoter       AmpR promoter: bla
    921..1778    +  CDS            bla: BLAT_ECOLX - Experimental evidence at protein level: Swiss-Prot protein existence level 1. TEM-type are the most prevalent beta-lactamases in enterobacteria; they hydrolyze the beta-lactam bond in susceptible beta-lactam antibiotics, thus conferring resistance to penicillins and cephalosporins. TEM-3 and TEM-4 are capable of hydrolyzing cefotaxime and ceftazidime. TEM-5 is capable of hydrolyzing ceftazidime. TEM-6 is capable of hydrolyzing ceftazidime and aztreonam. TEM-8/CAZ-2, TEM- 16/CAZ-7 and TEM-24/CAZ-6 are markedly active against ceftazidime. IRT- 4 shows resistance to beta-lactamase in
   1785..1824    +  terminator     fd terminator: central terminator from bacteriophage fd (Otsuka and Kunisawa, 1982)
   1855..2443    +  rep_origin     ori: high-copy-number ColE1/pMB1/pBR322/pUC origin of replication
   2629..2768    -  misc_feature   bom: basis of mobility region from pBR322
   2870..3061    -  CDS            rop: Rop protein, which maintains plasmids at low copy number; rop
   3101..3211    +  CDS            mbeC (fragment): MBEC_ECOLX - Experimental evidence at protein level: Swiss-Prot protein existence level 1. Required for efficient mobilization of ColE1 plasmid and is thus essential to promote the specific transfer of the plasmid during conjugation. Probably functions by inducing DNA bending, helping the MbeA relaxase to melt the DNA around the nic site and cleave the phosphodiester bond. Binds specifically double-stranded DNA (dsDNA) containing the ColE1 oriT but does not recognize the inverted repeat (IR). From Escherichia coli.
>Addgene plasmid #63985 | pST50Trc3-DHFRHIS | depositor full sequence | sequence record 177391 | Full Sequence
GGCACCATGCATCGATCCCGCGAAATTAATACGACTCACTATAGGGAGACCACAACGGTTTCCCTCCGGC
TCCGGAGAGCTCAATAATTTTGTTTAACTTTAAGAAGGAGATATACATATGGGATCCATCAGTCTGATTG
CGGCGCTAGCGGTAGATCGCGTTATCGGCATGGAAAACGCCATGCCATGGAACCTGCCTGCCGATCTCGC
CTGGTTTAAACGCAACACCTTAAATAAACCCGTGATTATGGGGCGCCATACCTGGGAATCAATCGGTAGG
CCTTTGCCCGGCCGCAAAAATATTATCCTCAGCAGTCAACCCGGGACCGATGATCGGGTTACCTGGGTTA
AATCGGTCGACGAAGCCATCGCGGCGTGTGGTGACGTACCAGAAATCATGGTGATTGGCGGCGGACGCGT
TTATGAACAGTTCTTGCCAAAAGCGCAAAAACTGTATCTGACGCATATCGATGCAGAAGTGGAAGGCGAC
ACCCATTTTCCGGATTACGAGCCGGATGACTGGGAATCGGTATTCAGCGAATTCCACGATGCTGATGCGC
AGAACTCGCATAGCTATTGTTTCGAAATCCTCGAGCGTCGTGCCGGCCACCACCACCACCACCACTAATG
TACAGGTACCACGCGTGCGCGCTGATCCGGCTGCTAACAAAGCCCGAAAGGAAGCTGAGTTGGCTGCTGC
CACCGCTGAGCAATAACTAGCATAACCCCTTGGGGCCTCTAAACGGGTCTTGAGGGGTTTTTTGCTGAAA
GGAGGAACTATATCGGGATTAGCCCGCCTAATGAGCGGGCTTTTTTTTAATTCCCCTATTTGTTTATTTT
TCTAAATACATTCAAATATGTATCCGCTCATGAGACAATAACCCTGATAAATGCTTCAATAATATTGAAA
AAGGAAGAGTATGAGTATTCAACATTTCCGTGTCGCCCTTATTCCCTTTTTTGCGGCATTTTGCCTTCCT
GTTTTTGCTCACCCAGAAACGCTCGTGAAAGTAAAAGACGCAGAGGACCAATTGGGGGCACGAGTGGGAT
ACATAGAACTGGACTTGAATAGCGGTAAAATCCTTGAGAGTTTTCGCCCTGAAGAGCGTTTTCCAATGAT
GAGCACTTTCAAAGTTCTGCTATGTGGAGCAGTATTATCCCGTGTAGATGCGGGGCAAGAGCAACTCGGA
CGACGAATACACTATTCGCAGAATGACTTGGTTGAATACTCCCCAGTGACAGAAAAGCACCTTACGGACG
GAATGACGGTAAGAGAATTATGTAGTGCCGCCATAACGATGAGTGATAACACTGCGGCGAACTTACTTCT
GACAACCATCGGTGGACCGAAGGAATTAACCGCTTTTTTGCACAATATGGGAGACCATGTAACTCGCCTT
GACCGTTGGGAACCAGAACTGAATGAAGCCATACCAAACGACGAGCGAGACACCACAATGCCTGCGGCAA
TGGCAACAACATTACGCAAACTATTAACTGGCGAACTACTTACTCTGGCTTCACGGCAACAATTAATAGA
CTGGCTTGAAGCGGATAAAGTTGCAGGACCACTACTGCGTTCGGCACTTCCTGCTGGCTGGTTTATTGCT
GATAAATCTGGGGCAGGAGAGCGTGGTTCACGGGGTATCATTGCCGCACTTGGACCAGATGGTAAGCCTT
CCCGTATCGTAGTTATCTACACGACGGGTAGTCAGGCAACTATGGACGAACGAAATAGACAGATTGCTGA
AATAGGGGCTTCACTGATTAAGCATTGGTAAACCGATACAATTAAAGGCTCCTTTTGGAGCCTTTTTTTT
TGGACGGACCGGTAGAAAAGATCAAAGGATCTTCTTGAGATCCTTTTTTTCTGCGCGTAATCTGCTGCTT
GCAAACAAAAAAACCACCGCTACCAGCGGTGGTTTGTTTGCCGGATCAAGAGCTACCAACTCTTTTTCCG
AAGGTAACTGGCTTCAGCAGAGCGCAGATACCAAATACTGTCCTTCTAGTGTAGCCGTAGTTAGGCCACC
ACTTCAAGAACTCTGTAGCACCGCCTACATACCTCGCTCTGCTAATCCTGTTACCAGTGGCTGCTGCCAG
TGGCGATAAGTCGTGTCTTACCGGGTTGGACTCAAGACGATAGTTACCGGATAAGGCGCAGCGGTCGGGC
TGAACGGGGGGTTCGTGCACACAGCCCAGCTTGGAGCGAACGACCTACACCGAACTGAGATACCTACAGC
GTGAGCTATGAGAAAGCGCCACGCTTCCCGAAGGGAGAAAGGCGGACAGGTATCCGGTAAGCGGCAGGGT
CGGAACAGGAGAGCGCACGAGGGAGCTTCCAGGGGGAAACGCCTGGTATCTTTATAGTCCTGTCGGGTTT
CGCCACCTCTGACTTGAGCGTCGATTTTTGTGATGCTCGTCAGGGGGGCGGAGCCTATGGAAAAACGCCA
GCAACGCGGCCTTTTTACGGTTCCTGGCCTTTTGCTGGCCTTTTGCTCACATGTTCTTTCCTGCGTTATC
CCCTGATTCTGTGGATAACCGTATTACCGCCTTTGAGTGAGCTGATACCGCTCGCCGCAGCCGAACGACC
GAGCGCAGCGAGTCAGTGAGCGAGGAAGCGGAAGAGCGCCTGATGCGGTATTTTCTCCTTACGCATCTGT
GCGGTATTTCACACCGCAATGGTGCACTCTCAGTACAATCTGCTCTGATGCCGCATAGTTAAGCCAGTAT
ACACTCCGCTATCGCTACGTGACTGGGTCATGGCTGCGCCCCGACACCCGCCAACACCCGCTGACGCGCC
CTGACGGGCTTGTCTGCTCCCGGCATCCGCTTACAGACAAGCTGTGACCGTCTCCGGGAGCTGCATGTGT
CAGAGGTTTTCACCGTCATCACCGAAACGCGCGAGGCAGCTGCGGTAAAGCTCATCAGCGTGGTCGTGAA
GCGATTCACAGATGTCTGCCTGTTCATCCGCGTCCAGCTCGTTGAGTTTCTCCAGAAGCGTTAATGTCTG
GCTTCTGATAAAGCGGGCCATGTTAAGGGCGGTTTTTTCCTGTTTGGTCACTGATGCCTCCGTGTAAGGG
GGATTTCTGTTCATGGGGTAATGATACCGATGAAACGAGAGAGGATGCTCACGATACGGGTTACTGATGA
TGAACATGCCCGGTTACTGGAACGTTGTGAGGGTAAACAACTGGCGGTATGGATGCGGCGGGACCAGAGA
AAAATCACTCAGGGTCAATGCCAGCGCTTCGTTAATACAGATGTAGGTGTT
