>Addgene plasmid #63985 | pST50Trc3-DHFRHIS | addgene partial sequence | sequence record 177537 | T7 5'-TAATACGACTCACTATAGGG-3'
GCTCAATAATTTTGTTTAACTTTAAGAAGGAGATATACATATGGGATCCATCAGTCTGATTGCGGCGCTA
GCGGTAGATCGCGTTATCGGCATGGAAAACGCCATGCCATGGAACCTGCCTGCCGATCTCGCCTGGTTTA
AACGCAACACCTTAAATAAACCCGTGATTATGGGGCGCCATACCTGGGAATCAATCGGTAGGCCTTTGCC
CGGCCGCAAAAATATTATCCTCAGCAGTCAACCCGGGACCGATGATCGGGTTACCTGGGTTAAATCGGTC
GACGAAGCCATCGCGGCGTGTGGTGACGTACCAGAAATCATGGTGATTGGCGGCGGACGCGTTTATGAAC
AGTTCTTGCCAAAAGCGCAAAAACTGTATCTGACGCATATCGATGCAGAAGTGGAAGGCGACACCCATTT
TCCGGATTACGAGCCGGATGACTGGGAATCGGTATTCAGCGAATTCCACGATGCTGATGCGCAGAACTCG
CATAGCTATTGTTTCGAAATCCTCGAGCGTCGTGCCGGCCACCACCACCACCACCACTAATGTACAGGTA
CCACGCGTGCGCGCTGATCCGGCTGCTAACAAAGCCCGAAAGGAAGCTGAGTTGGCTGCTGCCACCGCTG
AGCAATAACTAGCATAACCCCTTGGGGCCTCTAAACGGGTCTTGAGGGGTTTTTTGCTGAAAGGAGGAAC
TATATCGGGATTAGCCCGCCTAATGAGCGGGCTTTTTTTTAATTCCCCTATTTGTTTATTTTTCTAAATA
CATTCAAATATGTATCCGCTCATGAGACAATAACCCTGATAAATGCTTCAATAATATTGAAAAAGGAAGA
GTATGAGTATTCAACATTTCCGTGTCGCCCTTATTCCCTTTTTTGCGGCATTTTGCCTTCCTGTTTTTGC
TCACCCAGAAACGCTCGTGAAAGTAAAAGACGCAGAGGACCAATTGGGGGCACGAGTGGGATACATAGAA
CTGGACTTGAATAGCGGTAAAATCCTTGA
